>Addgene plasmid #134649 | pAT890_CMV/CAG_dCas9-hTET1(CD) | addgene full sequence | sequence record 271457 | Addgene NGS Result
TTGAGATCCTTTTTTTCTGCGCGTAATCTGCTGCTTGCAAACAAAAAAACCACCGCTACCAGCGGTGGTT
TGTTTGCCGGATCAAGAGCTACCAACTCTTTTTCCGAAGGTAACTGGCTTCAGCAGAGCGCAGATACCAA
ATACTGTTCTTCTAGTGTAGCCGTAGTTAGGCCACCACTTCAAGAACTCTGTAGCACCGCCTACATACCT
CGCTCTGCTAATCCTGTTACCAGTGGCTGCTGCCAGTGGCGATAAGTCGTGTCTTACCGGGTTGGACTCA
AGACGATAGTTACCGGATAAGGCGCAGCGGTCGGGCTGAACGGGGGGTTCGTGCACACAGCCCAGCTTGG
AGCGAACGACCTACACCGAACTGAGATACCTACAGCGTGAGCTATGAGAAAGCGCCACGCTTCCCGAAGG
GAGAAAGGCGGACAGGTATCCGGTAAGCGGCAGGGTCGGAACAGGAGAGCGCACGAGGGAGCTTCCAGGG
GGAAACGCCTGGTATCTTTATAGTCCTGTCGGGTTTCGCCACCTCTGACTTGAGCGTCGATTTTTGTGAT
GCTCGTCAGGGGGGCGGAGCCTATGGAAAAACGCCAGCAACGCGGCCTTTTTACGGTTCCTGGCCTTTTG
CTGGCCTTTTGCTCACATGTTCTTTCCTGCGTTATCCCCTGATTCTGTGGATAACCGTATTACCGCCTTT
GAGTGAGCTGATACCGCTCGCCGCAGCCGAACGACCGAGCGCAGCGAGTCAGTGAGCGAGGAAGCGGAAG
AGCGCCCAATACGCAAACCGCCTCTCCCCGCGCGTTGGCCGATTCATTAATGCAGCTGGCACGACAGGTT
TCCCGACTGGAAAGCGGGCAGTGAGCGCAACGCAATTAATGTGAGTTAGCTCACTCATTAGGCACCCCAG
GCTTTACACTTTATGCTTCCGGCTCGTATGTTGTGTGGAATTGTGAGCGGATAACAATTTCACACAGGAA
ACAGCTATGACCATGATTACGCCAAGCGCGCAATTAACCCTCACTAAAGGGAACAAAAGCTGGAGCTGCA
AGCTTAATGTAGTCTTATGCAATACTCTTGTAGTCTTGCAACATGGTAACGATGAGTTAGCAACATGCCT
TACAAGGAGAGAAAAAGCACCGTGCATGCCGATTGGTGGAAGTAAGGTGGTACGATCGTGCCTTATTAGG
AAGGCAACAGACGGGTCTGACATGGATTGGACGAACCACTGAATTGCCGCATTGCAGAGATATTGTATTT
AAGTGCCTAGCTCGATACATAAACGGGTCTCTCTGGTTAGACCAGATCTGAGCCTGGGAGCTCTCTGGCT
AACTAGGGAACCCACTGCTTAAGCCTCAATAAAGCTTGCCTTGAGTGCTTCAAGTAGTGTGTGCCCGTCT
GTTGTGTGACTCTGGTAACTAGAGATCCCTCAGACCCTTTTAGTCAGTGTGGAAAATCTCTAGCAGTGGC
GCCCGAACAGGGACTTGAAAGCGAAAGGGAAACCAGAGGAGCTCTCTCGACGCAGGACTCGGCTTGCTGA
AGCGCGCACGGCAAGAGGCGAGGGGCGGCGACTGGTGAGTACGCCAAAAATTTTGACTAGCGGAGGCTAG
AAGGAGAGAGATGGGTGCGAGAGCGTCAGTATTAAGCGGGGGAGAATTAGATCGCGATGGGAAAAAATTC
GGTTAAGGCCAGGGGGAAAGAAAAAATATAAATTAAAACATATAGTATGGGCAAGCAGGGAGCTAGAACG
ATTCGCAGTTAATCCTGGCCTGTTAGAAACATCAGAAGGCTGTAGACAAATACTGGGACAGCTACAACCA
TCCCTTCAGACAGGATCAGAAGAACTTAGATCATTATATAATACAGTAGCAACCCTCTATTGTGTGCATC
AAAGGATAGAGATAAAAGACACCAAGGAAGCTTTAGACAAGATAGAGGAAGAGCAAAACAAAAGTAAGAC
CACCGCACAGCAAGCGGCCGCTGATCTTCAGACCTGGAGGAGGAGATATGAGGGACAATTGGAGAAGTGA
ATTATATAAATATAAAGTAGTAAAAATTGAACCATTAGGAGTAGCACCCACCAAGGCAAAGAGAAGAGTG
GTGCAGAGAGAAAAAAGAGCAGTGGGAATAGGAGCTTTGTTCCTTGGGTTCTTGGGAGCAGCAGGAAGCA
CTATGGGCGCAGCGTCAATGACGCTGACGGTACAGGCCAGACAATTATTGTCTGGTATAGTGCAGCAGCA
GAACAATTTGCTGAGGGCTATTGAGGCGCAACAGCATCTGTTGCAACTCACAGTCTGGGGCATCAAGCAG
CTCCAGGCAAGAATCCTGGCTGTGGAAAGATACCTAAAGGATCAACAGCTCCTGGGGATTTGGGGTTGCT
CTGGAAAACTCATTTGCACCACTGCTGTGCCTTGGAATGCTAGTTGGAGTAATAAATCTCTGGAACAGAT
TTGGAATCACACGACCTGGATGGAGTGGGACAGAGAAATTAACAATTACACAAGCTTAATACACTCCTTA
ATTGAAGAATCGCAAAACCAGCAAGAAAAGAATGAACAAGAATTATTGGAATTAGATAAATGGGCAAGTT
TGTGGAATTGGTTTAACATAACAAATTGGCTGTGGTATATAAAATTATTCATAATGATAGTAGGAGGCTT
GGTAGGTTTAAGAATAGTTTTTGCTGTACTTTCTATAGTGAATAGAGTTAGGCAGGGATATTCACCATTA
TCGTTTCAGACCCACCTCCCAACCCCGAGGGGACCCTTGCGCCTTTTCCAAGGCAGCCCTGGGTTTGCGC
AGGGACGCGGCTGCTCTGGGCGTGGTTCCGGGAAACGCAGCGGCGCCGACCCTGGGTCTCGCACATTCTT
CACGTCCGTTCGCAGCGTCACCCGGATCTTCGCCGCTACCCTTGTGGGCCCCCCGGCGACGCTTCCTGCT
CCGCCCCTAAGTCGGGAAGGTTCCTTGCGGTTCGCGGCGTGCCGGACGTGACAAACGGAAGCCGCACGTC
TCACTAGTACCCTCGCAGACGGACAGCGCCAGGGAGCAATGGCAGCGCGCCGACCGCGATGGGCTGTGGC
CAATAGCGGCTGCTCAGCAGGGCGCGCCGAGAGCAGCGGCCGGGAAGGGGCGGTGCGGGAGGCGGGGTGT
GGGGCGGTAGTGTGGGCCCTGTTCCTGCCCGCGCGGTGTTCCGCATTCTGCAAGCCTCCGGAGCGCACGT
CGGCAGTCGGCTCCCTCGTTGACCGAATCACCGACCTCTCTCCCCAGGGGGTACCACCGGAGCTTACCAT
GACCGAGTACAAGCCCACGGTGCGCCTCGCCACCCGCGACGACGTCCCCAGGGCCGTACGCACCCTCGCC
GCCGCGTTCGCCGACTACCCCGCCACGCGCCACACCGTCGATCCGGACCGCCACATCGAGCGGGTCACCG
AGCTGCAAGAACTCTTCCTCACGCGCGTCGGGCTCGACATCGGCAAGGTGTGGGTCGCGGACGACGGCGC
CGCCGTGGCGGTCTGGACCACGCCGGAGAGCGTCGAAGCGGGGGCGGTGTTCGCCGAGATCGGCCCGCGC
ATGGCCGAGTTGAGCGGTTCCCGGCTGGCCGCGCAGCAACAGATGGAAGGCCTCCTGGCGCCGCACCGGC
CCAAGGAGCCCGCGTGGTTCCTGGCCACCGTCGGCGTCTCGCCCGACCACCAGGGCAAGGGTCTGGGCAG
CGCCGTCGTGCTCCCCGGAGTGGAGGCGGCCGAGCGCGCCGGGGTGCCCGCCTTCCTGGAGACCTCCGCG
CCCCGCAACCTCCCCTTCTACGAGCGGCTCGGCTTCACCGTCACCGCCGACGTCGAGGTGCCCGAAGGAC
CGCGCACCTGGTGCATGACCCGCAAGCCCGGTGCCTGAGAATTCTAGATCTTGAGACAAATGGCAGTATT
CATCCACAATTTTAAAAGAAAAGGGGGGATTGGGGGGTACAGTGCAGGGGAAAGAATAGTAGACATAATA
GCAACAGACATACAAACTAAAGAATTACAAAAACAAATTACAAAAATTCAAAATTTTCGGGTTTATTACA
GGGACAGCAGAGATCCACTTTGGCGCCGGCTCGAGGGGGCCCGGGGTTATTAATAGTAATCAATTACGGG
GTCATTAGTTCATAGCCCATATATGGAGTTCCGCGTTACATAACTTACGGTAAATGGCCCGCCTGGCTGA
CCGCCCAACGACCCCCGCCCATTGACGTCAATAATGACGTATGTTCCCATAGTAACGCCAATAGGGACTT
TCCATTGACGTCAATGGGTGGAGTATTTACGGTAAACTGCCCACTTGGCAGTACATCAAGTGTATCATAT
GCCAAGTACGCCCCCTATTGACGTCAATGACGGTAAATGGCCCGCCTGGCATTATGCCCAGTACATGACC
TTATGGGACTTTCCTACTTGGCAGTACATCTACGTATTAGTCATCGCTATTACCATGGTGATGCGGTTTT
GGCAGTACATCAATGGGCGTGGATAGCGGTTTGACTCACGGGGATTTCCAAGTCTCCACCCCATTGACGT
CAATGGGAGTTTGTTTTGGCACCAAAATCAACGGGACTTTCCAAAATGTCGTAACAACTCCGCCCCATTG
ACGCAAATGGGCGGTAGGCGTGTACGGTGGGAGGTCTATATAAGCAGAGCTCTCTGGCTAACTGTCGGGA
TCAACAAGTTTGTACAAAAAAGCAGGCTCCGAATTCACCGGTGCCGCCACCATGATCGATGGTGGCGGTG
GTAGCGGGGGAGGCGGCTCCGGGGGCGGAGGCAGTATGTACCCATACGATGTTCCAGATTACGCTTCGCC
GAAGAAAAAGCGCAAGGTCGAAGCGTCCGACAAGAAGTACAGCATCGGCCTGGCCATCGGCACCAACTCT
GTGGGCTGGGCCGTGATCACCGACGAGTACAAGGTGCCCAGCAAGAAATTCAAGGTGCTGGGCAACACCG
ACCGGCACAGCATCAAGAAGAACCTGATCGGAGCCCTGCTGTTCGACAGCGGCGAAACAGCCGAGGCCAC
CCGGCTGAAGAGAACCGCCAGAAGAAGATACACCAGACGGAAGAACCGGATCTGCTATCTGCAAGAGATC
TTCAGCAACGAGATGGCCAAGGTGGACGACAGCTTCTTCCACAGACTGGAAGAGTCCTTCCTGGTGGAAG
AGGATAAGAAGCACGAGCGGCACCCCATCTTCGGCAACATCGTGGACGAGGTGGCCTACCACGAGAAGTA
CCCCACCATCTACCACCTGAGAAAGAAACTGGTGGACAGCACCGACAAGGCCGACCTGCGGCTGATCTAT
CTGGCCCTGGCCCACATGATCAAGTTCCGGGGCCACTTCCTGATCGAGGGCGACCTGAACCCCGACAACA
GCGACGTGGACAAGCTGTTCATCCAGCTGGTGCAGACCTACAACCAGCTGTTCGAGGAAAACCCCATCAA
CGCCAGCGGCGTGGACGCCAAGGCCATCCTGTCTGCCAGACTGAGCAAGAGCAGACGGCTGGAAAATCTG
ATCGCCCAGCTGCCCGGCGAGAAGAAGAATGGCCTGTTCGGCAACCTGATTGCCCTGAGCCTGGGCCTGA
CCCCCAACTTCAAGAGCAACTTCGACCTGGCCGAGGATGCCAAACTGCAGCTGAGCAAGGACACCTACGA
CGACGACCTGGACAACCTGCTGGCCCAGATCGGCGACCAGTACGCCGACCTGTTTCTGGCCGCCAAGAAC
CTGTCCGACGCCATCCTGCTGAGCGACATCCTGAGAGTGAACACCGAGATCACCAAGGCCCCCCTGAGCG
CCTCTATGATCAAGAGATACGACGAGCACCACCAGGACCTGACCCTGCTGAAAGCTCTCGTGCGGCAGCA
GCTGCCTGAGAAGTACAAAGAGATTTTCTTCGACCAGAGCAAGAACGGCTACGCCGGCTACATTGACGGC
GGAGCCAGCCAGGAAGAGTTCTACAAGTTCATCAAGCCCATCCTGGAAAAGATGGACGGCACCGAGGAAC
TGCTCGTGAAGCTGAACAGAGAGGACCTGCTGCGGAAGCAGCGGACCTTCGACAACGGCAGCATCCCCCA
CCAGATCCACCTGGGAGAGCTGCACGCCATTCTGCGGCGGCAGGAAGATTTTTACCCATTCCTGAAGGAC
AACCGGGAAAAGATCGAGAAGATCCTGACCTTCCGCATCCCCTACTACGTGGGCCCTCTGGCCAGGGGAA
ACAGCAGATTCGCCTGGATGACCAGAAAGAGCGAGGAAACCATCACCCCCTGGAACTTCGAGGAAGTGGT
GGACAAGGGCGCTTCCGCCCAGAGCTTCATCGAGCGGATGACCAACTTCGATAAGAACCTGCCCAACGAG
AAGGTGCTGCCCAAGCACAGCCTGCTGTACGAGTACTTCACCGTGTATAACGAGCTGACCAAAGTGAAAT
ACGTGACCGAGGGAATGAGAAAGCCCGCCTTCCTGAGCGGCGAGCAGAAAAAGGCCATCGTGGACCTGCT
GTTCAAGACCAACCGGAAAGTGACCGTGAAGCAGCTGAAAGAGGACTACTTCAAGAAAATCGAGTGCTTC
GACTCCGTGGAAATCTCCGGCGTGGAAGATCGGTTCAACGCCTCCCTGGGCACATACCACGATCTGCTGA
AAATTATCAAGGACAAGGACTTCCTGGACAATGAGGAAAACGAGGACATTCTGGAAGATATCGTGCTGAC
CCTGACACTGTTTGAGGACAGAGAGATGATCGAGGAACGGCTGAAAACCTATGCCCACCTGTTCGACGAC
AAAGTGATGAAGCAGCTGAAGCGGCGGAGATACACCGGCTGGGGCAGGCTGAGCCGGAAGCTGATCAACG
GCATCCGGGACAAGCAGTCCGGCAAGACAATCCTGGATTTCCTGAAGTCCGACGGCTTCGCCAACAGAAA
CTTCATGCAGCTGATCCACGACGACAGCCTGACCTTTAAAGAGGACATCCAGAAAGCCCAGGTGTCCGGC
CAGGGCGATAGCCTGCACGAGCACATTGCCAATCTGGCCGGCAGCCCCGCCATTAAGAAGGGCATCCTGC
AGACAGTGAAGGTGGTGGACGAGCTCGTGAAAGTGATGGGCCGGCACAAGCCCGAGAACATCGTGATCGA
AATGGCCAGAGAGAACCAGACCACCCAGAAGGGACAGAAGAACAGCCGCGAGAGAATGAAGCGGATCGAA
GAGGGCATCAAAGAGCTGGGCAGCCAGATCCTGAAAGAACACCCCGTGGAAAACACCCAGCTGCAGAACG
AGAAGCTGTACCTGTACTACCTGCAGAATGGGCGGGATATGTACGTGGACCAGGAACTGGACATCAACCG
GCTGTCCGACTACGATGTGGACGCCATCGTGCCTCAGAGCTTTCTGAAGGACGACTCCATCGACAACAAG
GTGCTGACCAGAAGCGACAAGAACCGGGGCAAGAGCGACAACGTGCCCTCCGAAGAGGTCGTGAAGAAGA
TGAAGAACTACTGGCGGCAGCTGCTGAACGCCAAGCTGATTACCCAGAGAAAGTTCGACAATCTGACCAA
GGCCGAGAGAGGCGGCCTGAGCGAACTGGATAAGGCCGGCTTCATCAAGAGACAGCTGGTGGAAACCCGG
CAGATCACAAAGCACGTGGCACAGATCCTGGACTCCCGGATGAACACTAAGTACGACGAGAATGACAAGC
TGATCCGGGAAGTGAAAGTGATCACCCTGAAGTCCAAGCTGGTGTCCGATTTCCGGAAGGATTTCCAGTT
TTACAAAGTGCGCGAGATCAACAACTACCACCACGCCCACGACGCCTACCTGAACGCCGTCGTGGGAACC
GCCCTGATCAAAAAGTACCCTAAGCTGGAAAGCGAGTTCGTGTACGGCGACTACAAGGTGTACGACGTGC
GGAAGATGATCGCCAAGAGCGAGCAGGAAATCGGCAAGGCTACCGCCAAGTACTTCTTCTACAGCAACAT
CATGAACTTTTTCAAGACCGAGATTACCCTGGCCAACGGCGAGATCCGGAAGCGGCCTCTGATCGAGACA
AACGGCGAAACCGGGGAGATCGTGTGGGATAAGGGCCGGGATTTTGCCACCGTGCGGAAAGTGCTGAGCA
TGCCCCAAGTGAATATCGTGAAAAAGACCGAGGTGCAGACAGGCGGCTTCAGCAAAGAGTCTATCCTGCC
CAAGAGGAACAGCGATAAGCTGATCGCCAGAAAGAAGGACTGGGACCCTAAGAAGTACGGCGGCTTCGAC
AGCCCCACCGTGGCCTATTCTGTGCTGGTGGTGGCCAAAGTGGAAAAGGGCAAGTCCAAGAAACTGAAGA
GTGTGAAAGAGCTGCTGGGGATCACCATCATGGAAAGAAGCAGCTTCGAGAAGAATCCCATCGACTTTCT
GGAAGCCAAGGGCTACAAAGAAGTGAAAAAGGACCTGATCATCAAGCTGCCTAAGTACTCCCTGTTCGAG
CTGGAAAACGGCCGGAAGAGAATGCTGGCCTCTGCCGGCGAACTGCAGAAGGGAAACGAACTGGCCCTGC
CCTCCAAATATGTGAACTTCCTGTACCTGGCCAGCCACTATGAGAAGCTGAAGGGCTCCCCCGAGGATAA
TGAGCAGAAACAGCTGTTTGTGGAACAGCACAAGCACTACCTGGACGAGATCATCGAGCAGATCAGCGAG
TTCTCCAAGAGAGTGATCCTGGCCGACGCTAATCTGGACAAAGTGCTGTCCGCCTACAACAAGCACCGGG
ATAAGCCCATCAGAGAGCAGGCCGAGAATATCATCCACCTGTTTACCCTGACCAATCTGGGAGCCCCTGC
CGCCTTCAAGTACTTTGACACCACCATCGACCGGAAGAGGTACACCAGCACCAAAGAGGTGCTGGACGCC
ACCCTGATCCACCAGAGCATCACCGGCCTGTACGAGACACGGATCGACCTGTCTCAGCTGGGAGGCGACA
GCCCCAAGAAGAAGAGAAAGGTGGAGGCCAGCGGAGGCGGCGGTAGCGGAGGAGGCGGGTCCGGCGGCGG
CGGTAGTGGGCCGGCCGAACTGCCCACCTGCAGCTGTCTTGATCGAGTTATACAAAAAGACAAAGGCCCA
TATTATACACACCTTGGGGCAGGACCAAGTGTTGCTGCTGTCAGGGAAATCATGGAGAATAGGTATGGTC
AAAAAGGAAACGCAATAAGGATAGAAATAGTAGTGTACACCGGTAAAGAAGGGAAAAGCTCTCATGGGTG
TCCAATTGCTAAGTGGGTTTTAAGAAGAAGCAGTGATGAAGAAAAAGTTCTTTGTTTGGTCCGGCAGCGT
ACAGGCCACCACTGTCCAACTGCTGTGATGGTGGTGCTCATCATGGTGTGGGATGGCATCCCTCTTCCAA
TGGCCGACCGGCTATACACAGAGCTCACAGAGAATCTAAAGTCATACAATGGGCACCCTACCGACAGAAG
ATGCACCCTCAATGAAAATCGTACCTGTACATGTCAAGGAATTGATCCAGAGACTTGTGGAGCTTCATTC
TCTTTTGGCTGTTCATGGAGTATGTACTTTAATGGCTGTAAGTTTGGTAGAAGCCCAAGCCCCAGAAGAT
TTAGAATTGATCCAAGCTCTCCCTTACATGAAAAAAACCTTGAAGATAACTTACAGAGTTTGGCTACACG
ATTAGCTCCAATTTATAAGCAGTATGCTCCAGTAGCTTACCAAAATCAGGTGGAATATGAAAATGTTGCC
CGAGAATGTCGGCTTGGCAGCAAGGAAGGTCGTCCCTTCTCTGGGGTCACTGCTTGCCTGGACTTCTGTG
CTCATCCCCACAGGGACATTCACAACATGAATAATGGAAGCACTGTGGTTTGTACCTTAACTCGAGAAGA
TAACCGCTCTTTGGGTGTTATTCCTCAAGATGAGCAGCTCCATGTGCTACCTCTTTATAAGCTTTCAGAC
ACAGATGAGTTTGGCTCCAAGGAAGGAATGGAAGCCAAGATCAAATCTGGGGCCATCGAGGTCCTGGCAC
CCCGCCGCAAAAAAAGAACGTGTTTCACTCAGCCTGTTCCCCGTTCTGGAAAGAAGAGGGCTGCGATGAT
GACAGAGGTTCTTGCACATAAGATAAGGGCAGTGGAAAAGAAACCTATTCCCCGAATCAAGCGGAAGAAT
AACTCAACAACAACAAACAACAGTAAGCCTTCGTCACTGCCAACCTTAGGGAGTAACACTGAGACCGTGC
AACCTGAAGTAAAAAGTGAAACCGAACCCCATTTTATCTTAAAAAGTTCAGACAACACTAAAACTTATTC
GCTGATGCCATCCGCTCCTCACCCAGTGAAAGAGGCATCTCCAGGCTTCTCCTGGTCCCCGAAGACTGCT
TCAGCCACACCAGCTCCACTGAAGAATGACGCAACAGCCTCATGCGGGTTTTCAGAAAGAAGCAGCACTC
CCCACTGTACGATGCCTTCGGGAAGACTCAGTGGTGCCAATGCAGCTGCTGCTGATGGCCCTGGCATTTC
ACAGCTTGGCGAAGTGGCTCCTCTCCCCACCCTGTCTGCTCCTGTGATGGAGCCCCTCATTAATTCTGAG
CCTTCCACTGGTGTGACTGAGCCGCTAACGCCTCATCAGCCAAACCACCAGCCCTCCTTCCTCACCTCTC
CTCAAGACCTTGCCTCTTCTCCAATGGAAGAAGATGAGCAGCATTCTGAAGCAGATGAGCCTCCATCAGA
CGAACCCCTATCTGATGACCCCCTGTCACCTGCTGAGGAGAAATTGCCCCACATTGATGAGTATTGGTCA
GACAGTGAGCACATCTTTTTGGATGCAAATATTGGTGGGGTGGCCATCGCACCTGCTCACGGCTCGGTTT
TGATTGAGTGTGCCCGGCGAGAGCTGCACGCTACCACTCCTGTTGAGCACCCCAACCGTAATCATCCAAC
CCGCCTCTCCCTTGTCTTTTACCAGCACAAAAACCTAAATAAGCCCCAACATGGTTTTGAACTAAACAAG
ATTAAGTTTGAGGCTAAAGAAGCTAAGAATAAGAAAATGAAGGCCTCAGAGCAAAAAGACCAGGCAGCTA
ATGAAGGTCCAGAACAGTCCTCTGAAGTAAATGAATTGAACCAAATTCCTTCTCATAAAGCATTAACATT
AACCCATGACAATGTTGTCACCGTGTCCCCTTATGCTCTCACACACGTTGCGGGGCCCTATAACCATTGG
GTCATCGATTGATTAATTAAGAATTCGACCCAGCTTTCTTGTACAAAGTGGTTGGTAAGCCTATCCCTAA
CCCTCTCCTCGGTCTCGATTCTACGTAGTAATGAGCTAGCGCTAACCGGTGGCGCGTTAAGTCGACAATC
AACCTCTGGATTACAAAATTTGTGAAAGATTGACTGGTATTCTTAACTATGTTGCTCCTTTTACGCTATG
TGGATACGCTGCTTTAATGCCTTTGTATCATGCTATTGCTTCCCGTATGGCTTTCATTTTCTCCTCCTTG
TATAAATCCTGGTTGCTGTCTCTTTATGAGGAGTTGTGGCCCGTTGTCAGGCAACGTGGCGTGGTGTGCA
CTGTGTTTGCTGACGCAACCCCCACTGGTTGGGGCATTGCCACCACCTGTCAGCTCCTTTCCGGGACTTT
CGCTTTCCCCCTCCCTATTGCCACGGCGGAACTCATCGCCGCCTGCCTTGCCCGCTGCTGGACAGGGGCT
CGGCTGTTGGGCACTGACAATTCCGTGGTGTTGTCGGGGAAATCATCGTCCTTTCCTTGGCTGCTCGCCT
GTGTTGCCACCTGGATTCTGCGCGGGACGTCCTTCTGCTACGTCCCTTCGGCCCTCAATCCAGCGGACCT
TCCTTCCCGCGGCCTGCTGCCGGCTCTGCGGCCTCTTCCGCGTCTTCGCCTTCGCCCTCAGACGAGTCGG
ATCTCCCTTTGGGCCGCCTCCCCGCGTCGACTTTAAGACCAATGACTTACAAGGCAGCTGTAGATCTTAG
CCACTTTTTAAAAGAAAAGGGGGGACTGGAAGGGCTAATTCACTCCCAACGAAGACAAGATCTGCTTTTT
GCTTGTACTGGGTCTCTCTGGTTAGACCAGATCTGAGCCTGGGAGCTCTCTGGCTAACTAGGGAACCCAC
TGCTTAAGCCTCAATAAAGCTTGCCTTGAGTGCTTCAAGTAGTGTGTGCCCGTCTGTTGTGTGACTCTGG
TAACTAGAGATCCCTCAGACCCTTTTAGTCAGTGTGGAAAATCTCTAGCAGTACGTATAGTAGTTCATGT
CATCTTATTATTCAGTATTTATAACTTGCAAAGAAATGAATATCAGAGAGTGAGAGGAACTTGTTTATTG
CAGCTTATAATGGTTACAAATAAAGCAATAGCATCACAAATTTCACAAATAAAGCATTTTTTTCACTGCA
TTCTAGTTGTGGTTTGTCCAAACTCATCAATGTATCTTATCATGTCTGGCTCTAGCTATCCCGCCCCTAA
CTCCGCCCATCCCGCCCCTAACTCCGCCCAGTTCCGCCCATTCTCCGCCCCATGGCTGACTAATTTTTTT
TATTTATGCAGAGGCCGAGGCCGCCTCGGCCTCTGAGCTATTCCAGAAGTAGTGAGGAGGCTTTTTTGGA
GGCCTAGGGACGTACCCAATTCGCCCTATAGTGAGTCGTATTACGCGCGCTCACTGGCCGTCGTTTTACA
ACGTCGTGACTGGGAAAACCCTGGCGTTACCCAACTTAATCGCCTTGCAGCACATCCCCCTTTCGCCAGC
TGGCGTAATAGCGAAGAGGCCCGCACCGATCGCCCTTCCCAACAGTTGCGCAGCCTGAATGGCGAATGGG
[124 nt withheld, positions 12811-12934]
C
[91 nt withheld, positions 12936-13026]
A
[49 nt withheld, positions 13028-13076]
CCTTTGACGTTGGAGTCCACGTTCTTT
[37 nt withheld, positions 13104-13140]
ACCCTATCTCGGTCTATTCTTTTGATTTATAAGGGATTTTGCCGATTTCGGCCTATTGGTTAAAAAATGA
GCTGATTTAACAAAAATTTAACGCGAATTTTAACAAAATATTAACGCTTACAATTTAGGTGGCACTTTTC
GGGGAAATGTGCGCGGAACCCCTATTTGTTTATTTTTCTAAATACATTCAAATATGTATCCGCTCATGAG
ACAATAACCCTGATAAATGCTTCAATAATATTGAAAAAGGAAGAGTATGAGTATTCAACATTTCCGTGTC
GCCCTTATTCCCTTTTTTGCGGCATTTTGCCTTCCTGTTTTTGCTCACCCAGAAACGCTGGTGAAAGTAA
AAGATGCTGAAGATCAGTTGGGTGCACGAGTGGGTTACATCGAACTGGATCTCAACAGCGGTAAGATCCT
TGAGAGTTTTCGCCCCGAAGAACGTTTTCCAATGATGAGCACTTTTAAAGTTCTGCTATGTGGCGCGGTA
TTATCCCGTATTGACGCCGGGCAAGAGCAACTCGGTCGCCGCATACACTATTCTCAGAATGACTTGGTTG
AGTACTCACCAGTCACAGAAAAGCATCTTACGGATGGCATGACAGTAAGAGAATTATGCAGTGCTGCCAT
AACCATGAGTGATAACACTGCGGCCAACTTACTTCTGACAACGATCGGAGGACCGAAGGAGCTAACCGCT
TTTTTGCACAACATGGGGGATCATGTAACTCGCCTTGATCGTTGGGAACCGGAGCTGAATGAAGCCATAC
CAAACGACGAGCGTGACACCACGATGCCTGTAGCAATGGCAACAACGTTGCGCAAACTATTAACTGGCGA
ACTACTTACTCTAGCTTCCCGGCAACAATTAATAGACTGGATGGAGGCGGATAAAGTTGCAGGACCACTT
CTGCGCTCGGCCCTTCCGGCTGGCTGGTTTATTGCTGATAAATCTGGAGCCGGTGAGCGTGGGTCTCGCG
GTATCATTGCAGCACTGGGGCCAGATGGTAAGCCCTCCCGTATCGTAGTTATCTACACGACGGGGAGTCA
GGCAACTATGGATGAACGAAATAGACAGATCGCTGAGATAGGTGCCTCACTGATTAAGCATTGGTAACTG
TCAGACCAAGTTTACTCATATATACTTTAGATTGATTTAAAACTTCATTTTTAATTTAAAAGGATCTAGG
TGAAGATCCTTTTTGATAATCTCATGACCAAAATCCCTTAACGTGAGTTTTCGTTCCACTGAGCGTCAGA
CCCCGTAGAAAAGATCAAAGGATCTTC
Features (pLannotate 1.2.2; 33 found; start..end, strand, type, name):
      1..589     +  rep_origin     ori: high-copy-number ColE1/pMB1/pBR322/pUC origin of replication
    772..864     +  CDS            lacI (fragment): lac repressor; lacI; The lac repressor binds to the lac operator to inhibit transcription in E. coli. This inhibition can be relieved by adding lactose or isopropyl-β-D-thiogalactopyranoside (IPTG).
    877..898     +  protein_bind   CAP binding site: CAP binding activates transcription in the presence of cAMP. E. coli catabolite activator protein
    913..943     +  promoter       lac promoter: promoter for the E. coli lac operon
    947..969     +  protein_bind   lac operator (fragment): The lac repressor binds to the lac operator to inhibit transcription in E. coli. This inhibition can be relieved by adding lactose or isopropyl-β-D-thiogalactopyranoside (IPTG). lac repressor encoded by lacI
   1012..1030    +  promoter       T3 promoter: promoter for bacteriophage T3 RNA polymerase
   1058..1284    +  promoter       RSV promoter: Rous sarcoma virus enhancer/promoter
   1285..1465    +  LTR            5' LTR (truncated): truncated 5' long terminal repeat (LTR) from HIV-1
   1512..1637    +  misc_feature   HIV-1 Ψ: packaging signal of human immunodeficiency virus type 1
   1621..1984    +  CDS            HIV-1 gag (fragment): gag protein from human immunodeficiency virus 1; gag
   2130..2363    +  misc_feature   RRE: The Rev response element (RRE) of HIV-1 allows for Rev-dependent mRNA export from the nucleus to the cytoplasm.
   2740..2766    +  CDS            Rev (fragment): human immunodeficiency virus 1 (HIV-1) Rev protein; rev; enhances nuclear export of unspliced and incompletely spliced viral mRNAs
   2767..3267    +  promoter       hPGK promoter: human phosphoglycerate kinase 1 promoter
   3289..3888    +  CDS            PuroR (fragment): puromycin N-acetyltransferase; pac from Streptomyces; confers resistance to puromycin
   3930..4047    +  misc_feature   cPPT/CTS: central polypurine tract and central termination sequence of HIV-1
   4164..4467    +  enhancer       CMV enhancer: human cytomegalovirus immediate early enhancer
   4468..4671    +  promoter       CMV promoter: human cytomegalovirus (CMV) immediate early promoter
   4694..4718    +  protein_bind   attB1: mutant version of attB; recombination site for the Gateway® BP reaction BP Clonase™
   4799..4826    +  CDS            3xHA (fragment): three tandem HA epitope tags
   4859..8959    +  CDS            Cas9: Cas9 (Csn1) endonuclease from the Streptococcus pyogenes Type II CRISPR/Cas system generates RNA-guided double strand breaks in DNA
   9044..11203   +  CDS            TET1 (fragment): TET1_HUMAN - Also known as CXXC6, KIAA1676, LCX. Experimental evidence at protein level: Swiss-Prot protein existence level 1. Dioxygenase that catalyzes the conversion of the modified genomic base 5-methylcytosine (5mC) into 5-hydroxymethylcytosine (5hmC) and plays a key role in active DNA demethylation. Also mediates subsequent conversion of 5hmC into 5-formylcytosine (5fC), and conversion of 5fC to 5-carboxylcytosine (5caC). Conversion of 5mC into 5hmC, 5fC and 5caC probably constitutes the first step in cytosine demethylation. Methylation at the C5 position of cytosine bases is an epigenet
  11228..11252   -  protein_bind   attB2: mutant version of attB; recombination site for the Gateway® BP reaction BP Clonase™
  11254..11295   +  CDS            V5 tag: epitope tag from simian virus 5
  11337..11925   +  misc_feature   WPRE: woodchuck hepatitis virus posttranscriptional regulatory element
  11976..11995   +  misc_feature   cPPT/CTS (fragment): central polypurine tract and central termination sequence of HIV-1
  11997..12230   +  LTR            3' LTR (ΔU3): self-inactivating 3' long terminal repeat (LTR) from HIV-1
  12308..12429   +  polyA_signal   SV40 poly(A) signal: SV40 polyadenylation signal
  12469..12604   +  rep_origin     SV40 ori: SV40 origin of replication
  12625..12643   -  promoter       T7 promoter: promoter for bacteriophage T7 RNA polymerase
  12651..12806   +  CDS            lacZα (fragment): LacZα fragment of β-galactosidase; lacZ fragment
  12811..13239   +  rep_origin     f1 ori (sequence partly withheld): f1 bacteriophage origin of replication; arrow indicates direction of (+) strand synthesis
  13292..13396   +  promoter       AmpR promoter: bla
  13397..14257   +  CDS            AmpR: β-lactamase; bla; confers resistance to ampicillin, carbenicillin, and related antibiotics
