[The description below was written by a language model from this plasmid's Addgene catalogue record and pLannotate feature annotations shown in this document.]
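Description:
pAT890_CMV/CAG_dCas9-hTET1(CD) is a third-generation, self-inactivating lentiviral expression plasmid of about 14.4 kb, built on the pLX302 Gateway destination backbone. It delivers a fusion of catalytically dead Streptococcus pyogenes Cas9 and the catalytic domain of human TET1 (residues 1418–2136) into mammalian cells. In bacteria it replicates from a ColE1/pUC-type origin and is selected with ampicillin; an f1 origin and remnants of a lac/lacZα cloning region are also present. The catalogue lists it as low copy, even though the origin is annotated as a high-copy type. The viral portion has an RSV promoter driving a truncated HIV-1 5' LTR, followed by the Ψ packaging signal with a partial gag sequence, the RRE for Rev-dependent RNA export, a cPPT/CTS, a WPRE to boost transcript expression, and a ΔU3 3' LTR. An SV40 poly(A) signal and SV40 origin lie downstream.

Two cassettes sit between the LTRs. A human PGK promoter drives puromycin N-acetyltransferase for selecting transduced cells. The main open reading frame lies between attB1 and attB2 sites left by Gateway recombination: an N-terminal HA epitope, then dCas9, then the TET1 fragment. The backbone's V5 tag sits just past attB2, but the record does not say whether it is translated. The catalogue names the promoter as CMV/CAG, whereas the feature table annotates only a CMV enhancer and promoter upstream of attB1. TET1 oxidises 5-methylcytosine to 5hmC and further products, so when guide RNAs supplied separately bring the fusion to chosen loci, it supports targeted DNA demethylation. The associated work concerns CRISPR-based demethylation.
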