Addgene plasmid #134649: pAT890_CMV/CAG_dCas9-hTET1(CD)
Purpose: 3rd generation lentiviral plasmid for expression of Sp dCas9-hTET1(CD) fusion protein in mammalian cells
Depositing lab: Albert Cheng. Depositing organization: Jackson Laboratory. Publication: Enhanced CRISPR-based DNA demethylation by Casilio-ME-mediated RNA-guided coupling of methylcytosine oxidation and DNA repair pathways. Taghbalout A, Du M, Jillette N, Rosikiewicz W, Rath A, Heinen CD, Li S, Cheng AW. Nat Commun. 2019 Sep 20;10(1):4296. doi: 10.1038/s41467-019-12339-7. PubMed 31541098.
Backbone
  Vector backbone: pLX302
  Backbone manufacturer: Plasmid #25896
  Backbone size w/o insert (bp): 9573
  Total vector size (bp): 14427
  Vector type: Mammalian Expression, Lentiviral, CRISPR, Synthetic Biology
  Selectable markers: Puromycin
Growth in bacteria
  Bacterial resistance: Ampicillin, 100 μg/mL
  Growth temperature: 30°C
  Growth strain: NEB Stable
  Copy number: Low Copy
Gene/Insert
  Gene/Insert name: Sp dCas9-hTET1CD(1418-2136)
  Species: H. sapiens (human), Synthetic
  Insert size (bp): 6495
  Promoter: CMV/CAG
  Tag / fusion protein: HA-dCas9-TET1(CD) (N terminal on insert)
  Cloning method: Gateway Cloning
  Sequencing primers: 5′ cgcaaatgggcggtaggcgtg; 3′ agcagcgtatccacatagcg
Terms and licenses: Academic/Nonprofit Terms; Industry Terms: Not Available to Industry
How to cite: pAT890_CMV/CAG_dCas9-hTET1(CD) was a gift from Albert Cheng (Addgene plasmid # 134649)
